>Addgene plasmid #238698 | HaloTag-SUMO2 Vector | addgene full sequence | sequence record 479892 | Addgene NGS Result
CGGCAGTGAAAAAAATGCTTTATTTGTGAAATTTGTGATGCTATTGCTTTATTTGTAACCATTATAAGCT
GCAATAAACAAGTTAACAACAACAATTGCATTCATTTTATGTTTCAGGTTCAGGGGGAGGTGTGGGAGGT
TTTTTAAAGCAAGTAAAACCTCTACAAATGTGGTATGGCTGATTATGATCCGCGGCCGCAATACGTCGAC
GTTATCAGCTGACTTCGTACGAGAGCCTAGGATTATGGCGCGCCACTAGTTATTAATAGTAATCAATTAC
GGGGTCATTAGTTCATAGCCCATATATGGAGTTCCGCGTTACATAACTTACGGTAAATGGCCCGCCTGGC
TGACCGCCCAACGACCCCCGCCCATTGACGTCAATAATGACGTATGTTCCCATAGTAACGCCAATAGGGA
CTTTCCATTGACGTCAATGGGTGGAGTATTTACGGTAAACTGCCCACTTGGCAGTACATCAAGTGTATCA
TATGCCAAGTCCGCCCCCTATTGACGTCAATGACGGTAAATGGCCCGCCTGGCATTATGCCCAGTACATG
ACCTTACGGGACTTTCCTACTTGGCAGTACATCTACGTATTAGTCATCGCTATTACCATGGTGATGCGGT
TTTGGCAGTACACCAATGGGCGTGGATAGCGGTTTGACTCACGGGGATTTCCAAGTCTCCACCCCATTGA
CGTCAATGGGAGTTTGTTTTGGCACCAAAATCAACGGGACTTTCCAAAATGTCGTAATAACCCCGCCCCG
TTGACGCAAATGGGCGGTAGGCGTGTACGGTGGGAGGTCTATATAAGCAGAGCTGGTTTAGTGAACCGTC
AGATCACTAGAAGCTTTATTGCGGTAGTTTATCACAGTTAAATTGCTAACGCAGTCAGTGCTTCTGACAC
AACAGTCTCGAACTTAAGCTGCAGAAGTTGGTCGTGAGGCACTGGGCAGGTAAGTATCAAGGTTACAAGA
CAGGTTTAAGGAGACCAATAGAAACTGGGCTTGTCGAGACAGAGAAGACTCTTGCGTTTCTGATAGGCAC
CTATTGGTCTTACTGACATCCACTTTGCCTTTCTCTCCACAGGTGTCCACTCCCAGTTCAATTACAGCTC
TTAAGGCTAGAGTATTAATACGACTCACTATAGGGCTAGCAAAGCCACCATGGCAGAAATCGGTACTGGC
TTTCCATTCGACCCCCATTATGTGGAAGTCCTGGGCGAGCGCATGCACTACGTCGATGTTGGTCCGCGCG
ATGGCACCCCTGTGCTGTTCCTGCACGGTAACCCGACCTCCTCCTACGTGTGGCGCAACATCATCCCGCA
TGTTGCACCGACCCATCGCTGCATTGCTCCAGACCTGATCGGTATGGGCAAATCCGACAAACCAGACCTG
GGTTATTTCTTCGACGACCACGTCCGCTTCATGGATGCCTTCATCGAAGCCCTGGGTCTGGAAGAGGTCG
TCCTGGTCATTCACGACTGGGGCTCCGCTCTGGGTTTCCACTGGGCCAAGCGCAATCCAGAGCGCGTCAA
AGGTATTGCATTTATGGAGTTCATCCGCCCTATCCCGACCTGGGACGAATGGCCAGAATTTGCCCGCGAG
ACCTTCCAGGCCTTCCGCACCACCGACGTCGGCCGCAAGCTGATCATCGATCAGAACGTTTTTATCGAGG
GTACGCTGCCGATGGGTGTCGTCCGCCCGCTGACTGAAGTCGAGATGGACCATTACCGCGAGCCGTTCCT
GAATCCTGTTGACCGCGAGCCACTGTGGCGCTTCCCAAACGAGCTGCCAATCGCCGGTGAGCCAGCGAAC
ATCGTCGCGCTGGTCGAAGAATACATGGACTGGCTGCACCAGTCCCCTGTCCCGAAGCTGCTGTTCTGGG
GCACCCCAGGCGTTCTGATCCCACCGGCCGAAGCCGCTCGCCTGGCCAAAAGCCTGCCTAACTGCAAGGC
TGTGGACATCGGCCCGGGTCTGAATCTGCTGCAAGAAGACAACCCGGACCTGATCGGCAGCGAGATCGCG
CGCTGGCTGTCGACGCTCGAGATTTCCGGCGAGCCAACCACTGAGGATCTGTACTTTCAGAGCGATAACG
CGATCGCCATGGCCGACGAAAAGCCCAAGGAAGGAGTCAAGACTGAGAACAACGATCATATTAATTTGAA
GGTGGCGGGGCAGGATGGTTCTGTGGTGCAGTTTAAGATTAAGAGGCATACACCACTTAGTAAACTAATG
AAAGCCTATTGTGAACGACAGGGATTGTCAATGAGGCAGATCAGATTCCGATTTGACGGGCAACCAATCA
ATGAAACAGACACACCTGCACAGTTGGAAATGGAGGATGAAGATACAATTGATGTGTTCCAACAGCAGAC
GGGAGGTTAAGTTTAAACGAATTCGGGCTCGGTACCCGGGGATCCTCTAGAGTCGACCTGCAGGCATGCA
AGCTGATTTGGCTGCTGCCACCGCTGAGCAAGGCCGCTTCGAGCAGACATGATAAGATACATTGATGAGT
TTGGACAAACCACAACTAGAATGCAGTGAAAAAAATGCTTTATTTGTGAAATTTGTGATGCTATTGCTTT
ATTTGTAACCATTATAAGCTGCAATAAACAAGTTAACAACAACAATTGCATTCATTTTATGTTTCAGGTT
CAGGGGGAGATGTGGGAGGTTTTTTTAAGCAAGTAAAACCTCTACAAATGTGGTAAAATCTTAATTAAGA
ATTCTAATATAACTTCGTATAGCATACATTATACGAAGTTATGGATCCACTGTTGACAATTAATCATCGG
CATAGTATATCGGCATAGTATAATACGACAAGGTGAGGAACTAAACCCAGGAGGCAGATCATGATTGAAC
AAGATGGATTGCACGCAGGTTCTCCGGCCGCTTGGGTGGAGAGGCTATTCGGCTATGACTGGGCACAACA
GACAATCGGCTGCTCTGATGCCGCCGTGTTCCGGCTGTCAGCGCAGGGGCGCCCGGTTCTTTTTGTCAAG
ACCGACCTGTCCGGTGCCCTGAATGAACTGCAGGACGAGGCAGCGCGGCTATCGTGGCTGGCCACGACGG
GCGTTCCTTGCGCAGCTGTGCTCGACGTTGTCACTGAAGCGGGAAGGGACTGGCTGCTATTGGGCGAAGT
GCCGGGGCAGGATCTCCTGTCATCTCACCTTGCTCCTGCCGAGAAAGTATCCATCATGGCTGATGCAATG
CGGCGGCTGCATACGCTTGATCCGGCTACCTGCCCATTCGACCACCAAGCGAAACATCGCATCGAGCGAG
CACGTACTCGGATGGAAGCCGGTCTTGTCGATCAGGATGATCTGGACGAAGAGCATCAGGGGCTCGCGCC
AGCCGAACTGTTCGCCAGGCTCAAGGCGCGCATGCCCGACGGCGAGGATCTCGTCGTGACCCATGGCGAT
GCCTGCTTGCCGAATATCATGGTGGAAAATGGCCGCTTTTCTGGATTCATCGACTGTGGCCGGCTGGGTG
TGGCGGACCGCTATCAGGACATAGCGTTGGCTACCCGTGATATTGCTGAAGAGCTTGGCGGCGAATGGGC
TGACCGCTTCCTCGTGCTTTACGGTATCGCCGCTCCCGATTCGCAGCGCATCGCCTTCTATCGCCTTCTT
GACGAGTTCTTCTGATTCGAAATGACCGACCAAGCGACGCCCAACCGGTATCAGCTCACTCAAAGGCGGT
AATACGGTTATCCACAGAATCAGGGGATAACGCAGGAAAGAACATGTGAGCAAAAGGCCAGCAAAAGGCC
AGGAACCGTAAAAAGGCCGCGTTGCTGGCGTTTTTCCATAGGCTCCGCCCCCCTGACGAGCATCACAAAA
ATCGACGCTCAAGTCAGAGGTGGCGAAACCCGACAGGACTATAAAGATACCAGGCGTTTCCCCCTGGAAG
CTCCCTCGTGCGCTCTCCTGTTCCGACCCTGCCGCTTACCGGATACCTGTCCGCCTTTCTCCCTTCGGGA
AGCGTGGCGCTTTCTCATAGCTCACGCTGTAGGTATCTCAGTTCGGTGTAGGTCGTTCGCTCCAAGCTGG
GCTGTGTGCACGAACCCCCCGTTCAGCCCGACCGCTGCGCCTTATCCGGTAACTATCGTCTTGAGTCCAA
CCCGGTAAGACACGACTTATCGCCACTGGCAGCAGCCACTGGTAACAGGATTAGCAGAGCGAGGTATGTA
GGCGGTGCTACAGAGTTCTTGAAGTGGTGGCCTAACTACGGCTACACTAGAAGGACAGTATTTGGTATCT
GCGCTCTGCTGAAGCCAGTTACCTTCGGAAAAAGAGTTGGTAGCTCTTGATCCGGCAAACAAACCACCGC
TGGTAGCGGTGGTTTTTTTGTTTGCAAGCAGCAGATTACGCGCAGAAAAAAAGGATTTCAAGAAGATCCT
TTGATCTTTTCTACGGGGTCTGACGCTCAGTGGAACGAAAACTCACGTTAAGGGATTTTGGTCATGAGAT
TATCAAAAAGGATCTTCACCTAGATCCTTTTATAGTCCGGAATCGTCACACAAAAAACCAACACACAGAT
GTAATGAAAATAAAGATATTTTATTGCGGCCATCGTGATGGCTAGAGTTTAGCCCTCCCACACATAACCA
GAGGGCAGCAATTCACGAATCCCAACTGCCGTCGGCTGTCCATCACTGTCCTTCACTATGGCTTTGATCC
CAGGATGCAGATCGAGAAGCACCTGTCGGCACCGTCCGCAGGGGCTCAAGATGCCCCTGTTCTCATTTCC
GATCGCGACGATACAAGTCAGGTTGCCAGCTGCCGCAGCAGCAGCAGTGCCCAGCACCACGAGTTCTGCA
CAAGGTCCCCCAGTAAAATGATATACATTGACACCAGTGAAGATGCGGCCGTCGCTAGAGAGAGCTGCGC
TGGCGACGCTGTAGTCTTCAGAGATGGGGATGCTGTTGATTGTAGCCGTTGCTCTTTCAATGAGGGTGGA
TTCTTCTTGAGACAAAGGCTTGGCCATGGTGGCGCTAGTGTCAGAAGAATCGAGCTTTTTGCAAAAGCCT
AGGCCTCCAAAAAAGCCTCCTCACTACTTCTGGAATAGCTCAGAGGCCGAGGCGGCCTCGGCCTCTGCAT
AAATAAAAAAAATTAGTCAGCCATGGGGCGGAGAATGGGCGGAACTGGGCGGAGTTAGGGGCGGGATGGG
CGGAGTTAGGGGCGGGACTATGGTTGCTGACTAATTGAGATGCATGCTTTGCATACTTCTGCCTGCTGGG
GAGCCTGGGGACTTTCCACACCTGGTTGCTGACTAATTGAGATGCATGCTTTGCATACTTCTGCCTGCTG
GGGAGCCTGGGGACTTTCCACACCCTAACTGACACACATTCCACAGCTGGTTCTTTCCGCCTCAGAAGGT
ACCTAACCAAGTTCCTCTTTCAGAGGTTATTTCAGGCCATGGTGCTGCGCAAGACGCGTTAATTAAGACG
T
Features (pLannotate 1.2.2; 19 found; start..end, strand, type, name):
      3..84      -  polyA_signal   SV40 poly(A) signal: SV40 polyadenylation signal
    107..190     -  CDS            large T antigen (fragment): large T antigen from SV40 (simian virus 40)
    255..620     +  enhancer       CMV enhancer: human cytomegalovirus immediate early enhancer
    622..821     +  promoter       CMV promoter: human cytomegalovirus (CMV) immediate early promoter
    960..1092    +  intron         chimeric intron: chimera between introns from human β-globin and immunoglobulin heavy chain genes
   1136..1154    +  promoter       T7 promoter: promoter for bacteriophage T7 RNA polymerase
   1170..2060    +  CDS            HaloTag®: modified bacterial dehalogenase that forms covalent bonds with chloroalkane derivatives
   2073..2093    +  CDS            TEV site: tobacco etch virus (TEV) protease recognition and cleavage site
   2109..2387    +  CDS            SUMO2: human small ubiquitin-related modifier 2
   2399..2454    +  misc_feature   MCS: pUC18/19 multiple cloning site
   2503..2624    -  polyA_signal   SV40 poly(A) signal: SV40 polyadenylation signal
   2647..2715    -  CDS            large T antigen (fragment): large T antigen from SV40 (simian virus 40)
   2739..2772    +  protein_bind   loxP: Cre-mediated recombination occurs in the 8-bp core sequence (GCATACAT). Cre recombinase
   2782..2829    +  promoter       EM7 promoter: synthetic bacterial promoter&nbsp
   2861..3652    +  CDS            neo: KKA2_KLEPN - Also known as kan, nptII. Experimental evidence at protein level: Swiss-Prot protein existence level 1. Resistance to kanamycin, neomycin, paromomycin, ribostamycin, butirosin and gentamicin B. From Klebsiella pneumoniae.
   3813..4401    -  rep_origin     ori: high-copy-number ColE1/pMB1/pBR322/pUC origin of replication
   4527..4575    -  polyA_signal   poly(A) signal: synthetic polyadenylation signal
   4599..4997    -  CDS            BSD: blasticidin S deaminase; Aspergillus terreus BSD; confers resistance to blasticidin
   5028..5385    -  promoter       SV40 promoter: SV40 enhancer and early promoter
