[The description below was written by a language model from this plasmid's Addgene catalogue record and pLannotate feature annotations shown in this document.]
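Description:
HaloTag-SUMO2 Vector is a mammalian expression plasmid built on the pFN222K HaloTag CMV-Blast BiBRET backbone, designed to produce human SUMO2 fused at its N terminus to HaloTag. In bacteria it replicates from a high-copy ColE1/pUC-type origin and is selected with kanamycin, conferred by a neo/nptII coding sequence driven by the synthetic bacterial EM7 promoter. For selection in mammalian cells, a separate cassette on the opposite strand places the blasticidin S deaminase gene (BSD) under the SV40 enhancer/early promoter, terminated by a synthetic polyadenylation signal.

The expression unit begins with the CMV immediate early enhancer and promoter, followed by a chimeric β-globin/immunoglobulin intron that generally improves transcript processing and expression. A T7 promoter sits just upstream of the open reading frame, which could permit in vitro transcription, though the record does not list this as a use. The coding region consists of HaloTag, a modified bacterial dehalogenase that binds chloroalkane ligands covalently, then a TEV protease recognition site that allows the tag to be cleaved off, then wild-type SUMO2. A short multiple cloning site remnant and an annotated SV40 polyadenylation region follow. A single loxP site lies between the expression cassette and the kanamycin marker; its purpose is not stated.

The stated purpose is expression of the HaloTag-SUMO2 fusion in mammalian cells. The backbone name suggests BRET-type proximity assays in which ligand-labelled HaloTag would serve as the energy acceptor, but the record does not describe a specific application or partner construct.
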