Addgene plasmid #238698: HaloTag-SUMO2 Vector
Purpose: Express HaloTag-SUMO2 Fusion Protein in Mammalian Cells under a CMV promoter
Depositing lab: Promega Corporation.
Backbone
  Vector backbone: pFN222K HaloTag(R) CMV-Blast BiBRET Vector
  Vector type: Mammalian Expression
  Selectable markers: Blasticidin
Growth in bacteria
  Bacterial resistance: Kanamycin, 50 μg/mL
  Growth temperature: 37°C
  Growth strain: DH5alpha
  Copy number: High Copy
Gene/Insert
  Gene/Insert name: SUMO2
  Species: H. sapiens (human)
  Mutation: None
  Entrez Gene: SUMO2 (a.k.a. HSMT3, SMT3B, SMT3H2, SUMO3, Smt3A)
  Promoter: CMV
  Tag / fusion protein: HaloTag (R) (N terminal on backbone)
  Cloning method: Other
Terms and licenses: Academic/Nonprofit Terms; Industry Terms
How to cite: HaloTag-SUMO2 Vector was a gift from Promega Corporation (Addgene plasmid # 238698 ; http://n2t.net/addgene:238698 ; RRID:Addgene_238698)
